Addgene plasmid #165083: pSpCas9n(BB)-2A-Puro (PX462) V2.0 Stx5DL-B2
Purpose: gRNA 2 of pair B for Stx5L-specific knockout
Depositing lab: Geert van den Bogaart. Depositing organization: University of Groningen. Publication: Congenital disorder of glycosylation caused by starting site-specific variant in syntaxin-5. Linders PTA, Gerretsen ECF, Ashikov A, Vals MA, de Boer R, Revelo NH, Arts R, Baerenfaenger M, Zijlstra F, Huijben K, Raymond K, Muru K, Fjodorova O, Pajusalu S, Ounap K, Ter Beest M, Lefeber D, van den Bogaart G. Nat Commun. 2021 Oct 28;12(1):6227. doi: 10.1038/s41467-021-26534-y. PubMed 34711829.
Backbone
  Vector backbone: PX462
  Total vector size (bp): 9178
  Vector type: Mammalian Expression, CRISPR
  Selectable markers: Puromycin
Growth in bacteria
  Bacterial resistance: Ampicillin, 100 μg/mL
  Growth temperature: 37°C
  Growth strain: DH5alpha
  Copy number: High Copy
Gene/Insert
  Gene/Insert name: hSpCas9n-2A-Puro (alt names: SpCas9n-2A-Puro V2.0; Cas9n; PX462 V2.0)
  gRNA/shRNA sequence: ATGAT CCCGC GGAAA CGCTA
  Species: Synthetic
  Promoter: CMV
  Tag / fusion protein: 3XFLAG (N terminal on insert); 2A-Puro (C terminal on insert)
  Cloning method: Restriction Enzyme; 5′ cloning site BbsI (destroyed during cloning); 3′ cloning site BbsI (destroyed during cloning)
  Sequencing primers: 5′ U6-fwd; 3′ U6-rev
Resource information
  A portion of this plasmid was derived from a plasmid made by: Backbone from Addgene https://www.addgene.org/62987/
Terms and licenses: Academic/Nonprofit Terms; Industry Terms: Not Available to Industry
How to cite: pSpCas9n(BB)-2A-Puro (PX462) V2.0 Stx5DL-B2 was a gift from Geert van den Bogaart (Addgene plasmid # 165083 ; http://n2t.net/addgene:165083 ; RRID:Addgene_165083)
