[The description below was written by a language model from this plasmid's Addgene catalogue record and pLannotate feature annotations shown in this document.]
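Description:
pSpCas9n(BB)-2A-Puro (PX462) V2.0 Stx5DL-B2 is an all-in-one mammalian CRISPR expression plasmid of about 9.2 kb, built on the PX462 V2.0 backbone. It carries both a Cas9 nickase and a single guide RNA directed against syntaxin-5. In bacteria it is maintained at high copy from a ColE1/pUC-type origin under ampicillin selection (β-lactamase with its own promoter). An f1 phage origin is also present. The annotation additionally picks up an AAV2 ITR downstream of the expression cassette and small bom and rop fragments, which appear to be backbone remnants rather than functional parts of the design.

The guide cassette consists of a human U6 RNA polymerase III promoter followed by the 20-nt spacer and the Streptococcus pyogenes gRNA scaffold. The spacer was inserted between BbsI sites that were destroyed during cloning. The second cassette expresses human codon-optimised SpCas9n with an N-terminal 3XFLAG tag and a nucleoplasmin nuclear localization signal. A 2A peptide links it to puromycin N-acetyltransferase, so a single transcript yields both the nickase and a marker for puromycin selection of transfected cells. It terminates at a bGH polyadenylation signal. The catalogue lists the promoter as CMV, whereas the feature table shows a CMV enhancer followed by a hybrid chicken β-actin/MVM intron, which suggests a hybrid CMV-enhancer promoter.

A nickase cuts only one DNA strand, so two offset guides must be used together to generate a double-strand break, which reduces off-target cleavage. This plasmid supplies guide 2 of pair B and is meant to be used with its partner construct to knock out specifically the long isoform of syntaxin-5 (Stx5L).
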