Features (pLannotate 1.2.2; 18 found; start..end, strand, type, name):
      1..241     +  promoter       U6 promoter: RNA polymerase III promoter for human U6 snRNA
    271..346     +  misc_RNA       gRNA scaffold: guide RNA scaffold for the Streptococcus pyogenes CRISPR/Cas9 system
    353..396     +  misc_RNA       gRNA scaffold (fragment): guide RNA scaffold for the Streptococcus pyogenes CRISPR/Cas9 system
    443..728     +  enhancer       CMV enhancer: human cytomegalovirus immediate early enhancer; contains an 18-bp deletion relative to the standard CMV enhancer
   1008..1235    +  intron         hybrid intron: hybrid between chicken β-actin (CBA) and minute virus of mice (MMV) introns (Gray et al., 2011)
   1373..3088    +  CDS            Cas9(N): N-terminal portion of Streptococcus pyogenes Cas9 (Zetsche et al., 2015)
   2975..5473    +  CDS            Cas9(C): C-terminal portion of Streptococcus pyogenes Cas9 (Zetsche et al., 2015)
   5474..5521    +  CDS            nucleoplasmin NLS: bipartite nuclear localization signal from nucleoplasmin
   5591..6190    +  CDS            PuroR (fragment): puromycin N-acetyltransferase; pac from Streptomyces; confers resistance to puromycin
   6224..6335    +  polyA_signal   bGH poly(A) signal: bovine growth hormone polyadenylation signal
   6440..6580    +  repeat_region  AAV2 ITR: inverted terminal repeat of adeno-associated virus serotype 2 inverted
   6585..6636    -  misc_feature   bom (fragment): basis of mobility region from pBR322
   6655..7110    +  rep_origin     f1 ori (sequence partly withheld): f1 bacteriophage origin of replication; arrow indicates direction of (+) strand synthesis
   7111..7160    -  misc_feature   bom (fragment): basis of mobility region from pBR322
   7262..7297    -  CDS            rop (fragment): Rop protein, which maintains plasmids at low copy number; rop
   7392..7496    +  promoter       AmpR promoter: bla
   7497..8357    +  CDS            AmpR: β-lactamase; bla; confers resistance to ampicillin, carbenicillin, and related antibiotics
   8528..9116    +  rep_origin     ori: high-copy-number ColE1/pMB1/pBR322/pUC origin of replication
>Addgene plasmid #165083 | pSpCas9n(BB)-2A-Puro (PX462) V2.0 Stx5DL-B2 | addgene full sequence | sequence record 325001 | Addgene NGS Result
GAGGGCCTATTTCCCATGATTCCTTCATATTTGCATATACGATACAAGGCTGTTAGAGAGATAATTGGAA
TTAATTTGACTGTAAACACAAAGATATTAGTACAAAATACGTGACGTAGAAAGTAATAATTTCTTGGGTA
GTTTGCAGTTTTAAAATTATGTTTTAAAATGGACTATCATATGCTTACCGTAACTTGAAAGTATTTCGAT
TTCTTGGCTTTATATATCTTGTGGAAAGGACGAAACACCGATGATCCCGCGGAAACGCTAGTTTTAGAGC
TAGAAATAGCAAGTTAAAATAAGGCTAGTCCGTTATCAACTTGAAAAAGTGGCACCGAGTCGGTGCTTTT
TTGTTTTAGAGCTAGAAATAGCAAGTTAAAATAAGGCTAGTCCGTTTTTAGCGCGTGCGCCAATTCTGCA
GACAAATGGCTCTAGAGGTACCCGTTACATAACTTACGGTAAATGGCCCGCCTGGCTGACCGCCCAACGA
CCCCCGCCCATTGACGTCAATAGTAACGCCAATAGGGACTTTCCATTGACGTCAATGGGTGGAGTATTTA
CGGTAAACTGCCCACTTGGCAGTACATCAAGTGTATCATATGCCAAGTACGCCCCCTATTGACGTCAATG
ACGGTAAATGGCCCGCCTGGCATTGTGCCCAGTACATGACCTTATGGGACTTTCCTACTTGGCAGTACAT
CTACGTATTAGTCATCGCTATTACCATGGTCGAGGTGAGCCCCACGTTCTGCTTCACTCTCCCCATCTCC
CCCCCCTCCCCACCCCCAATTTTGTATTTATTTATTTTTTAATTATTTTGTGCAGCGATGGGGGCGGGGG
GGGGGGGGGGGSGSGCSCSRGGSGGGGSGGGGSGGGGSGGGGGGSGGGGSGGGGSGRGGSGGRGRGGKGS
GGSGGCRGCCAAWCAGRGCGGCGCGCTCCGAAAGTTTCCTTTTATGGCGRGGCGGCGGCGGCGGCGGCCC
TATAAAAAGCGAAGCGCGCGGCGGGCGGGAGTCGCTGCGCGCTGCCTTCGCCCCGTGCCCCGCTCCGCCG
CCGCCTCGCGCCGCCCGCCCCGGCTCTGACTGACCGCGTTACTCCCACAGGTGAGCGGGCGGGACGGCCC
TTCTCCTCCGGGCTGTAATTAGCTGAGCAAGAGGTAAGGGTTTAAGGGATGGTTGGTTGGTGGGGTATTA
ATGTTTAATTACCTGGAGCACCTGCCTGAAATCACTTTTTTTCAGGTTGGACCGGTGCCACCATGGACTA
TAAGGACCACGACGGAGACTACAAGGATCATGATATTGATTACAAAGACGATGACGATAAGATGGCCCCA
AAGAAGAAGCGGAAGGTCGGTATCCACGGAGTCCCAGCAGCCGACAAGAAGTACAGCATCGGCCTGGCCA
TCGGCACCAACTCTGTGGGCTGGGCCGTGATCACCGACGAGTACAAGGTGCCCAGCAAGAAATTCAAGGT
GCTGGGCAACACCGACCGGCACAGCATCAAGAAGAACCTGATCGGAGCCCTGCTGTTCGACAGCGGCGAA
ACAGCCGAGGCCACCCGGCTGAAGAGAACCGCCAGAAGAAGATACACCAGACGGAAGAACCGGATCTGCT
ATCTGCAAGAGATCTTCAGCAACGAGATGGCCAAGGTGGACGACAGCTTCTTCCACAGACTGGAAGAGTC
CTTCCTGGTGGAAGAGGATAAGAAGCACGAGCGGCACCCCATCTTCGGCAACATCGTGGACGAGGTGGCC
TACCACGAGAAGTACCCCACCATCTACCACCTGAGAAAGAAACTGGTGGACAGCACCGACAAGGCCGACC
TGCGGCTGATCTATCTGGCCCTGGCCCACATGATCAAGTTCCGGGGCCACTTCCTGATCGAGGGCGACCT
GAACCCCGACAACAGCGACGTGGACAAGCTGTTCATCCAGCTGGTGCAGACCTACAACCAGCTGTTCGAG
GAAAACCCCATCAACGCCAGCGGCGTGGACGCCAAGGCCATCCTGTCTGCCAGACTGAGCAAGAGCAGAC
GGCTGGAAAATCTGATCGCCCAGCTGCCCGGCGAGAAGAAGAATGGCCTGTTCGGCAACCTGATTGCCCT
GAGCCTGGGCCTGACCCCCAACTTCAAGAGCAACTTCGACCTGGCCGAGGATGCCAAACTGCAGCTGAGC
AAGGACACCTACGACGACGACCTGGACAACCTGCTGGCCCAGATCGGCGACCAGTACGCCGACCTGTTTC
TGGCCGCCAAGAACCTGTCCGACGCCATCCTGCTGAGCGACATCCTGAGAGTGAACACCGAGATCACCAA
GGCCCCCCTGAGCGCCTCTATGATCAAGAGATACGACGAGCACCACCAGGACCTGACCCTGCTGAAAGCT
CTCGTGCGGCAGCAGCTGCCTGAGAAGTACAAAGAGATTTTCTTCGACCAGAGCAAGAACGGCTACGCCG
GCTACATTGACGGCGGAGCCAGCCAGGAAGAGTTCTACAAGTTCATCAAGCCCATCCTGGAAAAGATGGA
CGGCACCGAGGAACTGCTCGTGAAGCTGAACAGAGAGGACCTGCTGCGGAAGCAGCGGACCTTCGACAAC
GGCAGCATCCCCCACCAGATCCACCTGGGAGAGCTGCACGCCATTCTGCGGCGGCAGGAAGATTTTTACC
CATTCCTGAAGGACAACCGGGAAAAGATCGAGAAGATCCTGACCTTCCGCATCCCCTACTACGTGGGCCC
TCTGGCCAGGGGAAACAGCAGATTCGCCTGGATGACCAGAAAGAGCGAGGAAACCATCACCCCCTGGAAC
TTCGAGGAAGTGGTGGACAAGGGCGCTTCCGCCCAGAGCTTCATCGAGCGGATGACCAACTTCGATAAGA
ACCTGCCCAACGAGAAGGTGCTGCCCAAGCACAGCCTGCTGTACGAGTACTTCACCGTGTATAACGAGCT
GACCAAAGTGAAATACGTGACCGAGGGAATGAGAAAGCCCGCCTTCCTGAGCGGCGAGCAGAAAAAGGCC
ATCGTGGACCTGCTGTTCAAGACCAACCGGAAAGTGACCGTGAAGCAGCTGAAAGAGGACTACTTCAAGA
AAATCGAGTGCTTCGACTCCGTGGAAATCTCCGGCGTGGAAGATCGGTTCAACGCCTCCCTGGGCACATA
CCACGATCTGCTGAAAATTATCAAGGACAAGGACTTCCTGGACAATGAGGAAAACGAGGACATTCTGGAA
GATATCGTGCTGACCCTGACACTGTTTGAGGACAGAGAGATGATCGAGGAACGGCTGAAAACCTATGCCC
ACCTGTTCGACGACAAAGTGATGAAGCAGCTGAAGCGGCGGAGATACACCGGCTGGGGCAGGCTGAGCCG
GAAGCTGATCAACGGCATCCGGGACAAGCAGTCCGGCAAGACAATCCTGGATTTCCTGAAGTCCGACGGC
TTCGCCAACAGAAACTTCATGCAGCTGATCCACGACGACAGCCTGACCTTTAAAGAGGACATCCAGAAAG
CCCAGGTGTCCGGCCAGGGCGATAGCCTGCACGAGCACATTGCCAATCTGGCCGGCAGCCCCGCCATTAA
GAAGGGCATCCTGCAGACAGTGAAGGTGGTGGACGAGCTCGTGAAAGTGATGGGCCGGCACAAGCCCGAG
AACATCGTGATCGAAATGGCCAGAGAGAACCAGACCACCCAGAAGGGACAGAAGAACAGCCGCGAGAGAA
TGAAGCGGATCGAAGAGGGCATCAAAGAGCTGGGCAGCCAGATCCTGAAAGAACACCCCGTGGAAAACAC
CCAGCTGCAGAACGAGAAGCTGTACCTGTACTACCTGCAGAATGGGCGGGATATGTACGTGGACCAGGAA
CTGGACATCAACCGGCTGTCCGACTACGATGTGGACCATATCGTGCCTCAGAGCTTTCTGAAGGACGACT
CCATCGACAACAAGGTGCTGACCAGAAGCGACAAGAACCGGGGCAAGAGCGACAACGTGCCCTCCGAAGA
GGTCGTGAAGAAGATGAAGAACTACTGGCGGCAGCTGCTGAACGCCAAGCTGATTACCCAGAGAAAGTTC
GACAATCTGACCAAGGCCGAGAGAGGCGGCCTGAGCGAACTGGATAAGGCCGGCTTCATCAAGAGACAGC
TGGTGGAAACCCGGCAGATCACAAAGCACGTGGCACAGATCCTGGACTCCCGGATGAACACTAAGTACGA
CGAGAATGACAAGCTGATCCGGGAAGTGAAAGTGATCACCCTGAAGTCCAAGCTGGTGTCCGATTTCCGG
AAGGATTTCCAGTTTTACAAAGTGCGCGAGATCAACAACTACCACCACGCCCACGACGCCTACCTGAACG
CCGTCGTGGGAACCGCCCTGATCAAAAAGTACCCTAAGCTGGAAAGCGAGTTCGTGTACGGCGACTACAA
GGTGTACGACGTGCGGAAGATGATCGCCAAGAGCGAGCAGGAAATCGGCAAGGCTACCGCCAAGTACTTC
TTCTACAGCAACATCATGAACTTTTTCAAGACCGAGATTACCCTGGCCAACGGCGAGATCCGGAAGCGGC
CTCTGATCGAGACAAACGGCGAAACCGGGGAGATCGTGTGGGATAAGGGCCGGGATTTTGCCACCGTGCG
GAAAGTGCTGAGCATGCCCCAAGTGAATATCGTGAAAAAGACCGAGGTGCAGACAGGCGGCTTCAGCAAA
GAGTCTATCCTGCCCAAGAGGAACAGCGATAAGCTGATCGCCAGAAAGAAGGACTGGGACCCTAAGAAGT
ACGGCGGCTTCGACAGCCCCACCGTGGCCTATTCTGTGCTGGTGGTGGCCAAAGTGGAAAAGGGCAAGTC
CAAGAAACTGAAGAGTGTGAAAGAGCTGCTGGGGATCACCATCATGGAAAGAAGCAGCTTCGAGAAGAAT
CCCATCGACTTTCTGGAAGCCAAGGGCTACAAAGAAGTGAAAAAGGACCTGATCATCAAGCTGCCTAAGT
ACTCCCTGTTCGAGCTGGAAAACGGCCGGAAGAGAATGCTGGCCTCTGCCGGCGAACTGCAGAAGGGAAA
CGAACTGGCCCTGCCCTCCAAATATGTGAACTTCCTGTACCTGGCCAGCCACTATGAGAAGCTGAAGGGC
TCCCCCGAGGATAATGAGCAGAAACAGCTGTTTGTGGAACAGCACAAGCACTACCTGGACGAGATCATCG
AGCAGATCAGCGAGTTCTCCAAGAGAGTGATCCTGGCCGACGCTAATCTGGACAAAGTGCTGTCCGCCTA
CAACAAGCACCGGGATAAGCCCATCAGAGAGCAGGCCGAGAATATCATCCACCTGTTTACCCTGACCAAT
CTGGGAGCCCCTGCCGCCTTCAAGTACTTTGACACCACCATCGACCGGAAGAGGTACACCAGCACCAAAG
AGGTGCTGGACGCCACCCTGATCCACCAGAGCATCACCGGCCTGTACGAGACACGGATCGACCTGTCTCA
GCTGGGAGGCGACAAAAGGCCGGCGGCCACGAAAAAGGCCGGCCAGGCAAAAAAGAAAAAGGAATTCGGC
AGTGGAGAGGGCAGAGGAAGTCTGCTAACATGCGGTGACGTCGAGGAGAATCCTGGCCCAATGACCGAGT
ACAAGCCCACGGTGCGCCTCGCCACCCGCGACGACGTCCCCAGGGCCGTACGCACCCTCGCCGCCGCGTT
CGCCGACTACCCCGCCACGCGCCACACCGTCGATCCGGACCGCCACATCGAGCGGGTCACCGAGCTGCAA
GAACTCTTCCTCACGCGCGTCGGGCTCGACATCGGCAAGGTGTGGGTCGCGGACGACGGCGCCGCGGTGG
CGGTCTGGACCACGCCGGAGAGCGTCGAAGCGGGGGCGGTGTTCGCCGAGATCGGCCCGCGCATGGCCGA
GTTGAGCGGTTCCCGGCTGGCCGCGCAGCAACAGATGGAAGGCCTCCTGGCGCCGCACCGGCCCAAGGAG
CCCGCGTGGTTCCTGGCCACCGTCGGAGTCTCGCCCGACCACCAGGGCAAGGGTCTGGGCAGCGCCGTCG
TGCTCCCCGGAGTGGAGGCGGCCGAGCGCGCCGGGGTGCCCGCCTTCCTGGAGACCTCCGCGCCCCGCAA
CCTCCCCTTCTACGAGCGGCTCGGCTTCACCGTCACCGCCGACGTCGAGGTGCCCGAAGGACCGCGCACC
TGGTGCATGACCCGCAAGCCCGGTGCCTGAGAATTCTAACTAGAGCTCGCTGATCAGCCTCGACTGTGCC
TTCTAGTTGCCAGCCATCTGTTGTTTGCCCCTCCCCCGTGCCTTCCTTGACCCTGGAAGGTGCCACTCCC
ACTGTCCTTTCCTAATAAAATGAGGAAATTGCATCGCATTGTCTGAGTAGGTGTCATTCTATTCTGGGGG
GTGGGGTGGGGCAGGACAGCAAGGGGGAGGATTGGGAAGAGAATAGCAGGCATGCTGGGGAGCGGCCGCA
GGAACCCCTAGTGATGGAGTTGGCCACTCCCTCTCTGCGCGCTCGCTCGCTCACTGAGGCCGGGCGACCA
AAGGTCGCCCGACGCCCGGGCTTTGCCCGGGCGGCCTCAGTGAGCGAGCGAGCGCGCAGCTGCCTGCAGG
GGCGCCTGATGCGGTATTTTCTCCTTACGCATCTGTGCGGTATTTCACACCGCATA
[95 nt withheld, positions 6637-6731]
T
[46 nt withheld, positions 6733-6778]
C
[141 nt withheld, positions 6780-6920]
CCTTTGACGTTGGAGTCCACGTTCTTT
[37 nt withheld, positions 6948-6984]
ACTCTATCTCGGGCTATTCTTTTGATTTATAAGGGATTTTGCCGATTTCGGTCTATTGGTTAAAAAATGA
GCTGATTTAACAAAAATTTAACGCGAATTTTAACAAAATATTAACGTTTACAATTTTATGGTGCACTCTC
AGTACAATCTGCTCTGATGCCGCATAGTTAAGCCAGCCCCGACACCCGCCAACACCCGCTGACGCGCCCT
GACGGGCTTGTCTGCTCCCGGCATCCGCTTACAGACAAGCTGTGACCGTCTCCGGGAGCTGCATGTGTCA
GAGGTTTTCACCGTCATCACCGAAACGCGCGAGACGAAAGGGCCTCGTGATACGCCTATTTTTATAGGTT
AATGTCATGATAATAATGGTTTCTTAGACGTCAGGTGGCACTTTTCGGGGAAATGTGCGCGGAACCCCTA
TTTGTTTATTTTTCTAAATACATTCAAATATGTATCCGCTCATGAGACAATAACCCTGATAAATGCTTCA
ATAATATTGAAAAAGGAAGAGTATGAGTATTCAACATTTCCGTGTCGCCCTTATTCCCTTTTTTGCGGCA
TTTTGCCTTCCTGTTTTTGCTCACCCAGAAACGCTGGTGAAAGTAAAAGATGCTGAAGATCAGTTGGGTG
CACGAGTGGGTTACATCGAACTGGATCTCAACAGCGGTAAGATCCTTGAGAGTTTTCGCCCCGAAGAACG
TTTTCCAATGATGAGCACTTTTAAAGTTCTGCTATGTGGCGCGGTATTATCCCGTATTGACGCCGGGCAA
GAGCAACTCGGTCGCCGCATACACTATTCTCAGAATGACTTGGTTGAGTACTCACCAGTCACAGAAAAGC
ATCTTACGGATGGCATGACAGTAAGAGAATTATGCAGTGCTGCCATAACCATGAGTGATAACACTGCGGC
CAACTTACTTCTGACAACGATCGGAGGACCGAAGGAGCTAACCGCTTTTTTGCACAACATGGGGGATCAT
GTAACTCGCCTTGATCGTTGGGAACCGGAGCTGAATGAAGCCATACCAAACGACGAGCGTGACACCACGA
TGCCTGTAGCAATGGCAACAACGTTGCGCAAACTATTAACTGGCGAACTACTTACTCTAGCTTCCCGGCA
ACAATTAATAGACTGGATGGAGGCGGATAAAGTTGCAGGACCACTTCTGCGCTCGGCCCTTCCGGCTGGC
TGGTTTATTGCTGATAAATCTGGAGCCGGTGAGCGTGGAAGCCGCGGTATCATTGCAGCACTGGGGCCAG
ATGGTAAGCCCTCCCGTATCGTAGTTATCTACACGACGGGGAGTCAGGCAACTATGGATGAACGAAATAG
ACAGATCGCTGAGATAGGTGCCTCACTGATTAAGCATTGGTAACTGTCAGACCAAGTTTACTCATATATA
CTTTAGATTGATTTAAAACTTCATTTTTAATTTAAAAGGATCTAGGTGAAGATCCTTTTTGATAATCTCA
TGACCAAAATCCCTTAACGTGAGTTTTCGTTCCACTGAGCGTCAGACCCCGTAGAAAAGATCAAAGGATC
TTCTTGAGATCCTTTTTTTCTGCGCGTAATCTGCTGCTTGCAAACAAAAAAACCACCGCTACCAGCGGTG
GTTTGTTTGCCGGATCAAGAGCTACCAACTCTTTTTCCGAAGGTAACTGGCTTCAGCAGAGCGCAGATAC
CAAATACTGTTCTTCTAGTGTAGCCGTAGTTAGGCCACCACTTCAAGAACTCTGTAGCACCGCCTACATA
CCTCGCTCTGCTAATCCTGTTACCAGTGGCTGCTGCCAGTGGCGATAAGTCGTGTCTTACCGGGTTGGAC
TCAAGACGATAGTTACCGGATAAGGCGCAGCGGTCGGGCTGAACGGGGGGTTCGTGCACACAGCCCAGCT
TGGAGCGAACGACCTACACCGAACTGAGATACCTACAGCGTGAGCTATGAGAAAGCGCCACGCTTCCCGA
AGGGAGAAAGGCGGACAGGTATCCGGTAAGCGGCAGGGTCGGAACAGGAGAGCGCACGAGGGAGCTTCCA
GGGGGAAACGCCTGGTATCTTTATAGTCCTGTCGGGTTTCGCCACCTCTGACTTGAGCGTCGATTTTTGT
GATGCTCGTCAGGGGGGCGGAGCCTATGGAAAAACGCCAGCAACGCGGCCTTTTTACGGTTCCTGGCCTT
TTGCTGGCCTTTTGCTCACATGT
